Addgene plasmid #233228: Vh-Clover-CC-S4-mRuby2-Vt
Purpose: Vinculin FRET tension sensor with coiled-coil S4 domain
Depositing lab: Khalid Salaita. Depositing organization: Emory University. Publication: Digital and Tunable Genetically Encoded Tension Sensors Based on Engineered Coiled-Coils. Liu S, Liu J, Foote A, Ogasawara H, Al Abdullatif S, Batista VS, Salaita K. Angew Chem Int Ed Engl. 2025 Jan 13:e202407359. doi: 10.1002/anie.202407359. PubMed 39805005.
Backbone
  Vector backbone: pcDNA3.1(+)
  Backbone size w/o insert (bp): 5402
  Vector type: Mammalian Expression
Growth in bacteria
  Bacterial resistance: Ampicillin, 100 μg/mL
  Growth temperature: 30°C
  Growth strain: DH5alpha
  Copy number: High Copy
Gene/Insert
  Gene/Insert name: Vh-Clover-CC-S4-mRuby2-Vt
  Species: Synthetic
  Insert size (bp): 4836
  Mutation: Residues 1-228 of Clover, residues 1-3 deleted from mRuby2
  Promoter: CMV
  Cloning method: Gibson Cloning
  Sequencing primers: 5′ T9; 3′ BGH
Terms and licenses: Academic/Nonprofit Terms; Industry Terms: Not Available to Industry
How to cite: Vh-Clover-CC-S4-mRuby2-Vt was a gift from Khalid Salaita (Addgene plasmid # 233228 ; http://n2t.net/addgene:233228 ; RRID:Addgene_233228)
