[The description below was written by a language model from this plasmid's Addgene catalogue record and pLannotate feature annotations shown in this document.]
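Description:
Vh-Clover-CC-S4-mRuby2-Vt is a mammalian expression plasmid built on the pcDNA3.1(+) backbone that encodes a genetically encoded FRET tension sensor based on vinculin. It is propagated in E. coli through a high-copy ColE1/pUC-type origin with ampicillin selection (AmpR under its own bla promoter), and it also carries an f1 origin. For mammalian cells, the backbone provides an SV40 promoter-driven neomycin phosphotransferase cassette with an SV40 polyadenylation signal, which would allow selection of stable transfectants. The remaining short hits in the feature table (bom, lac promoter/operator, lacI, ble and HIV-1 LTR fragments) are best read as backbone remnants or partial matches rather than functional parts.

The payload is a synthetic open reading frame of about 4.8 kb, assembled by Gibson cloning. It is expressed from the CMV enhancer/promoter and terminated by the bGH polyadenylation signal, with a T7 promoter lying just upstream of the coding region. As the name indicates, a sensor module is inserted between the vinculin head (Vh) and tail (Vt). The module consists of the green donor Clover (residues 1-228), an engineered coiled-coil domain designated S4, and the red acceptor mRuby2 lacking its first three residues. The automated annotation labels the entire reading frame as chicken vinculin and does not resolve the fluorescent proteins or the coiled-coil separately, so the internal layout comes from the catalogue fields.

In sensors of this design, force transmitted across vinculin pulls on the coiled-coil, and its opening separates the two fluorophores and lowers FRET. The associated work describes such coiled-coil sensors as digital and tunable. The record does not state the force threshold of the S4 variant.
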