Features (pLannotate 1.2.2; 20 found; start..end, strand, type, name):
     28..80      -  misc_feature   bom (fragment): basis of mobility region from pBR322
    235..614     +  enhancer       CMV enhancer: human cytomegalovirus immediate early enhancer
    615..818     +  promoter       CMV promoter: human cytomegalovirus (CMV) immediate early promoter
    814..847     +  LTR            5' LTR (truncated) (fragment): truncated 5' long terminal repeat (LTR) from HIV-1
    863..881     +  promoter       T7 promoter: promoter for bacteriophage T7 RNA polymerase
    920..5752    +  CDS            VCL: VINC_CHICK - Also known as VINC1. Experimental evidence at protein level: Swiss-Prot protein existence level 1. Actin filament (F-actin)-binding protein involved in cell- matrix adhesion and cell-cell adhesion. Regulates cell-surface E- cadherin expression and potentiates mechanosensing by the E-cadherin complex. May also play important roles in cell morphology and locomotion. From Gallus gallus (Chicken).
   5832..6056    +  polyA_signal   bGH poly(A) signal: bovine growth hormone polyadenylation signal
   6060..6081    +  promoter       SV40 promoter (fragment): SV40 enhancer and early promoter
   6102..6530    +  rep_origin     f1 ori (sequence partly withheld): f1 bacteriophage origin of replication; arrow indicates direction of (+) strand synthesis
   6544..6873    +  promoter       SV40 promoter: SV40 enhancer and early promoter
   6940..7731    +  CDS            neo: KKA2_KLEPN - Also known as kan, nptII. Experimental evidence at protein level: Swiss-Prot protein existence level 1. Resistance to kanamycin, neomycin, paromomycin, ribostamycin, butirosin and gentamicin B. From Klebsiella pneumoniae.
   7755..7913    +  CDS            ble (fragment): BLE_KLEPN - Experimental evidence at protein level: Swiss-Prot protein existence level 1. Binding protein with a strong affinity to the bleomycin family of antibiotics. Binds to CL990; an antimitotic-antibiotic compound. From Klebsiella pneumoniae.
   7908..8029    +  polyA_signal   SV40 poly(A) signal: SV40 polyadenylation signal
   8102..8118    -  protein_bind   lac operator: The lac repressor binds to the lac operator to inhibit transcription in E. coli. This inhibition can be relieved by adding lactose or isopropyl-β-D-thiogalactopyranoside (IPTG). lac repressor encoded by lacI
   8126..8156    -  promoter       lac promoter: promoter for the E. coli lac operon
   8171..8192    -  protein_bind   CAP binding site: CAP binding activates transcription in the presence of cAMP. E. coli catabolite activator protein
   8205..8297    -  CDS            lacI (fragment): lac repressor; lacI; The lac repressor binds to the lac operator to inhibit transcription in E. coli. This inhibition can be relieved by adding lactose or isopropyl-β-D-thiogalactopyranoside (IPTG).
   8480..9068    -  rep_origin     ori: high-copy-number ColE1/pMB1/pBR322/pUC origin of replication
   9239..10099   -  CDS            AmpR: β-lactamase; bla; confers resistance to ampicillin, carbenicillin, and related antibiotics
  10100..10204   -  promoter       AmpR promoter: bla
>Addgene plasmid #233228 | Vh-Clover-CC-S4-mRuby2-Vt | addgene full sequence | sequence record 462974 | Addgene NGS Result
GACGGATCGGGAGATCTCCCGATCCCCTATGGTGCACTCTCAGTACAATCTGCTCTGATGCCGCATAGTT
AAGCCAGTATCTGCTCCCTGCTTGTGTGTTGGAGGTCGCTGAGTAGTGCGCGAGCAAAATTTAAGCTACA
ACAAGGCAAGGCTTGACCGACAATTGCATGAAGAATCTGCTTAGGGTTAGGCGTTTTGCGCTGCTTCGCG
ATGTACGGGCCAGATATACGCGTTGACATTGATTATTGACTAGTTATTAATAGTAATCAATTACGGGGTC
ATTAGTTCATAGCCCATATATGGAGTTCCGCGTTACATAACTTACGGTAAATGGCCCGCCTGGCTGACCG
CCCAACGACCCCCGCCCATTGACGTCAATAATGACGTATGTTCCCATAGTAACGCCAATAGGGACTTTCC
ATTGACGTCAATGGGTGGAGTATTTACGGTAAACTGCCCACTTGGCAGTACATCAAGTGTATCATATGCC
AAGTACGCCCCCTATTGACGTCAATGACGGTAAATGGCCCGCCTGGCATTATGCCCAGTACATGACCTTA
TGGGACTTTCCTACTTGGCAGTACATCTACGTATTAGTCATCGCTATTACCATGGTGATGCGGTTTTGGC
AGTACATCAATGGGCGTGGATAGCGGTTTGACTCACGGGGATTTCCAAGTCTCCACCCCATTGACGTCAA
TGGGAGTTTGTTTTGGCACCAAAATCAACGGGACTTTCCAAAATGTCGTAACAACTCCGCCCCATTGACG
CAAATGGGCGGTAGGCGTGTACGGTGGGAGGTCTATATAAGCAGAGCTCTCTGGCTAACTAGAGAACCCA
CTGCTTACTGGCTTATCGAAATTAATACGACTCACTATAGGGAGACCCAAGCTGGCTAGCGTTTAAACTT
AAGCTTGCCATGCCCGTCTTCCACACGCGCACCATCGAGAGCATCTTGGAGCCCGTGGCTCAGCAGATCT
CCCACCTGGTCATCATGCACGAGGAGGGGGAGGTAGACGGCAAGGCCATCCCGGACCTCACCGCCCCCGT
GTCGGCCGTGCAGGCCGCTGTCAGCAACCTGGTGCGGGTTGGAAAAGAAACTGTGCAGACAACAGAAGAC
CAGATCTTGAAAAGGGATATGCCACCAGCATTCATCAAAGTAGAGAATGCCTGCACCAAGCTCGTTCGAG
CAGCCCAGATGCTGCAAGCAGATCCTTATTCAGTACCAGCTCGTGACTACCTAATTGATGGATCAAGAGG
CATCCTTTCTGGAACATCAGACTTACTTCTGACATTTGATGAAGCGGAGGTCCGTAAAATCATCCGTGTC
TGCAAAGGAATATTGGAATATCTGACTGTGGCAGAAGTAGTAGAGACTATGGAGGATTTGGTGACATATA
CAAAGAATCTAGGGCCAGGAATGACAAAGATGGCGAAAATGATCGATGAGAGACAACAGGAATTAACTCA
TCAGGAACATAGGGTTATGCTGGTGAACTCCATGAATACTGTGAAGGAGCTATTGCCTGTACTTATTTCA
GCTATGAAGATCTTTGTAACCACAAAAAACACTAAAAGCCAGGGAATAGAAGAGGCCTTGAAAAATCGCA
ATTTCACAGTAGAGAAAATGAGTGCTGAGATAAATGAAATAATCCGTGTATTACAACTCACTTCCTGGGA
TGAAGATGCCTGGGCCAGCAAGGACACTGAAGCCATGAAAAGAGCTTTAGCCCTAATAGATTCAAAGATG
AACCAGGCAAAAGGCTGGCTGAGAGATCCAAACGCACCTCCAGGGGATGCTGGTGAGCAAGCAATAAGGC
AGATCCTTGATGAAGCTGGAAAAGCAGGAGAATTGTGTGCAGGCAAAGAACGCAGGGAGATTCTGGGAAC
ATGCAAAACTTTGGGCCAAATGACTGATCAACTTGCTGATCTCCGAGCTAGAGGACAGGGTGCTACACCG
ATGGCAATGCAGAAGGCACAGCAGGTGTCACAAGGCCTGGATTTGCTCACTGCAAAAGTGGAGAATGCAG
CCCGGAAATTGGAGGCCATGACAAACTCTAAGCAGGCTATTGCAAAGAAGATTGATGCTGCTCAGAACTG
GCTTGCGGATCCCAACGGCGGAAGTGAAGGAGAAGAACACATTCGAGGAATTATGTCTGAAGCAAGGAAA
GTTGCAGAATTGTGTGAGGAGCCTAAAGAAAGAGATGATATCCTTCGCTCCTTGGGGGAAATCTCTGCTC
TGACAGCTAAGCTGTCAGATCTGCGACGACATGGGAAAGGCGACTCTCCTGAGGCCCGTGCATTGGCCAA
GCAAATAGCTACATCACTTCAGAACTTACAGTCCAAAACAAACAGAGCTGTAGCAAATACTAGGCCAGTT
AAAGCTGCTGTCCATTTGGAGGGCAAGATTGAGCAAGCCCAGAGGTGGATAGATAATCCTACAGTTGATG
ATCGGGGAGTAGGCCAGGCAGCAATTCGGGGTTTGGTTGCAGAAGGTCGTCGTCTAGCCAATGTCATGAT
GGGACCTTATCGTCAGGACCTGCTTGCCAAATGTGACCGTGTAGACCAGCTGGCTGCTCAGCTTGCTGAC
CTTGCAGCAAGAGGGGAAGGAGAGTCTCCTCAGGCTAGGGCAATTGCTGCTCAGCTTCAGGACTCCCTGA
AGGATCTCAAAGCACGGATGCAAGAAGCAATGACCCAGGAGGTGTCTGATGTTTTCAGTGACACTACAAC
CCCTATTAAGTTGTTAGCAGTAGCAGCCACTGCTCCTTCTGATACTCCCAATAGAGAAGAGGTGTTTGAA
GAAAGAGCAGCAAATTTTGAAAACCATGCTGCTAGACTGGGAGCAACAGCAGAAAAAGCAGCTGCAGTTG
GAACTGCTAATAAAACTACTGTGGAAGGCATTCAGGCAACAGTCAAATCTGCAAGGGAGCTTACACCACA
GGTAGTATCGGCTGCTCGAATCCTCCTGAGAAATCCTGGAAATCAAGCTGCTTATGAGCATTTTGAGACA
ATGAAAAACCAATGGATTGATAATGTAGAAAAGATGACAGGGCTGGTGGATGAGGCCATCGATACCAAGT
CTCTGTTGGATGCATCAGAAGAGGCTATTAAGAAGGATCTTGATAAATGTAAAGTTGCAATGGCCAATAT
GCAACCTCAGATGCTGGTAGCTGGAGCCACCAGCATTGCTAGACGAGCGAACCGCATCCTGCTTGTGGCA
AAACGGGAGGTTGAAAATTCAGAAGACCCTAAATTCAGGGAGGCTGTTAAAGCAGCTTCTGATGAGCTGA
GCAAAACCATATCACCGATGGTAATGGATGCTAAAGCTGTAGCAGGAAATATCTCTGATCCTGGTTTGCA
GAAGAGTTTCTTGGATTCTGGATACAGGATTCTGGGAGCTGTGGCCAAAGTCAGAGAAGCCTTTCAGCCT
CAGGAGCCAGACTTTCCCCCTCCTCCTCCTGACCTAGAGCATCTCCATCTGACTGATGAGCTTGCTCCTC
CAAAACCACCACTTCCAGAAGGTGAGGTTCCCCCACCCAGACCACCACCCCCTGAAGAAAAAGATGAGGT
CGAGATGATGGTGAGCAAGGGCGAGGAGCTGTTCACCGGGGTGGTGCCCATCCTGGTCGAGCTGGACGGC
GACGTAAACGGCCACAAGTTCAGCGTCCGCGGCGAGGGCGAGGGCGATGCCACCAACGGCAAGCTGACCC
TGAAGTTCATCTGCACCACCGGCAAGCTGCCCGTGCCCTGGCCCACCCTCGTGACCACCTTCGGCTACGG
CGTGGCCTGCTTCAGCCGCTACCCCGACCACATGAAGCAGCACGACTTCTTCAAGTCCGCCATGCCCGAA
GGCTACGTCCAGGAGCGCACCATCTCTTTCAAGGACGACGGTACCTACAAGACCCGCGCCGAGGTGAAGT
TCGAGGGCGACACCCTGGTGAACCGCATCGAGCTGAAGGGCATCGACTTCAAGGAGGACGGCAACATCCT
GGGGCACAAGCTGGAGTACAACTTCAACAGCCACAACGTCTATATCACGGCCGACAAGCAGAAGAACGGC
ATCAAGGCTAACTTCAAGATCCGCCACAACGTTGAGGACGGCAGCGTGCAGCTCGCCGACCACTACCAGC
AGAACACCCCCATCGGCGACGGCCCCGTGCTGCTGCCCGACAACCACTACCTGAGCCATCAGTCCGCCCT
GAGCAAAGACCCCAACGAGAAGCGCGATCACATGGTCCTGCTGGAGTTCGTGACCGCCGCCGGGTCCGGA
GGAGGTTCAGCACAGCTCGAGAAAGAACTCCAAGCTCTGGAAAAAGAGAATGCACAGTCAGAATGGGAAT
CCCAGGCTTCAGAGAAAGAATCCGCCCAAGGCGGAAGCGGCGGTTCACAAGCTAGTAAAAAGAAAAGCGC
ACAGTCAAAATGGAAAAGCCAGGCTAACAAGAAAAAGTTGGCTCAGTTGAAGAAGAAGTTGCAAGCTGGA
GGCAGCACCGGTAAAGGTGAAGAATTAATCAAGGAAAATATGCGTATGAAGGTGGTCATGGAAGGTTCGG
TCAACGGCCACCAATTCAAATGCACAGGTGAAGGAGAAGGCAATCCGTACATGGGAACTCAAACCATGAG
GATCAAAGTCATCGAGGGAGGACCCCTGCCATTTGCCTTTGACATTCTTGCCACGTCGTTCATGTATGGC
AGCCGTACTTTTATCAAGTACCCGAAAGGCATTCCTGATTTCTTTAAACAGTCCTTTCCTGAGGGTTTTA
CTTGGGAAAGAGTTACGAGATACGAAGATGGTGGAGTCGTCACCGTCATGCAGGACACCAGCCTTGAGGA
TGGCTGTCTCGTTTACCACGTCCAAGTCAGAGGGGTAAACTTTCCCTCCAATGGTCCCGTGATGCAGAAG
AAGACCAAGGGTTGGGAGCCTAATACAGAGATGATGTATCCAGCAGATGGTGGTCTGAGGGGATACACTC
ATATGGCACTGAAAGTTGATGGTGGTGGCCATCTGTCTTGCTCTTTCGTAACAACTTACAGGTCAAAAAA
GACCGTCGGGAACATCAAGATGCCCGGTATCCATGCCGTTGATCACCGCCTGGAAAGGTTAGAGGAAAGT
GACAATGAAATGTTCGTAGTACAACGCGAACACGCAGTTGCCAAGTTCGCCGGGCTTGGTGGTGGGATGG
ACGAGCTGTACAAGGCGGCCGCGGAGTTCCCAGAGCAGAAAGCAGGAGAAGCTATTAATCAGCCCATGAT
GATGGCTGCTAGGCAGTTGCATGACGAGGCTCGGAAATGGTCTAGCAAGGGTAACGACATCATTGCTGCT
GCTAAACGAATGGCGCTGCTCATGGCTGAGATGTCACGCCTGGTGCGAGGAGGCAGCGGAAACAAGCGTG
CCCTCATCCAGTGTGCAAAAGATATTGCTAAGGCATCGGATGAAGTCACTCGATTGGCCAAAGAGGTGGC
CAAGCAATGTACTGATAAACGCATTAGAACAAACCTCTTACAGGTCTGTGAGCGAATCCCAACCATCAGC
ACGCAGCTCAAAATTCTTTCCACAGTGAAAGCTACCATGCTGGGCAGGACTAACATCAGCGATGAAGAAT
CAGAACAGGCAACTGAGATGTTGGTTCATAACGCCCAGAACCTCATGCAGTCTGTGAAGGAAACTGTGAG
AGAAGCTGAAGCAGCATCCATTAAGATAAGAACAGATGCCGGATTCACTCTGCGCTGGGTCAGAAAGACC
CCATGGTATCAGTAAGAATTCTGCAGATATCCAGCACAGTGGCGGCCGCTCGAGTCTAGAGGGCCCGTTT
AAACCCGCTGATCAGCCTCGACTGTGCCTTCTAGTTGCCAGCCATCTGTTGTTTGCCCCTCCCCCGTGCC
TTCCTTGACCCTGGAAGGTGCCACTCCCACTGTCCTTTCCTAATAAAATGAGGAAATTGCATCGCATTGT
CTGAGTAGGTGTCATTCTATTCTGGGGGGTGGGGTGGGGCAGGACAGCAAGGGGGAGGATTGGGAAGACA
ATAGCAGGCATGCTGGGGATGCGGTGGGCTCTATGGCTTCTGAGGCGGAAAGAACCAGCTGGGGCTCTAG
GGGGTATCCCC
[124 nt withheld, positions 6102-6225]
C
[91 nt withheld, positions 6227-6317]
A
[49 nt withheld, positions 6319-6367]
CCTTTGACGTTGGAGTCCACGTTCTTT
[37 nt withheld, positions 6395-6431]
ACCCTATCTCGGTCTATTCTTTTGATTTATAAGGGATTTTGCCGATTTCGGCCTATTGGTTAAAAAATGA
GCTGATTTAACAAAAATTTAACGCGAATTAATTCTGTGGAATGTGTGTCAGTTAGGGTGTGGAAAGTCCC
CAGGCTCCCCAGCAGGCAGAAGTATGCAAAGCATGCATCTCAATTAGTCAGCAACCAGGTGTGGAAAGTC
CCCAGGCTCCCCAGCAGGCAGAAGTATGCAAAGCATGCATCTCAATTAGTCAGCAACCATAGTCCCGCCC
CTAACTCCGCCCATCCCGCCCCTAACTCCGCCCAGTTCCGCCCATTCTCCGCCCCATGGCTGACTAATTT
TTTTTATTTATGCAGAGGCCGAGGCCGCCTCTGCCTCTGAGCTATTCCAGAAGTAGTGAGGAGGCTTTTT
TGGAGGCCTAGGCTTTTGCAAAAAGCTCCCGGGAGCTTGTATATCCATTTTCGGATCTGATCAAGAGACA
GGATGAGGATCGTTTCGCATGATTGAACAAGATGGATTGCACGCAGGTTCTCCGGCCGCTTGGGTGGAGA
GGCTATTCGGCTATGACTGGGCACAACAGACAATCGGCTGCTCTGATGCCGCCGTGTTCCGGCTGTCAGC
GCAGGGGCGCCCGGTTCTTTTTGTCAAGACCGACCTGTCCGGTGCCCTGAATGAACTGCAGGACGAGGCA
GCGCGGCTATCGTGGCTGGCCACGACGGGCGTTCCTTGCGCAGCTGTGCTCGACGTTGTCACTGAAGCGG
GAAGGGACTGGCTGCTATTGGGCGAAGTGCCGGGGCAGGATCTCCTGTCATCTCACCTTGCTCCTGCCGA
GAAAGTATCCATCATGGCTGATGCAATGCGGCGGCTGCATACGCTTGATCCGGCTACCTGCCCATTCGAC
CACCAAGCGAAACATCGCATCGAGCGAGCACGTACTCGGATGGAAGCCGGTCTTGTCGATCAGGATGATC
TGGACGAAGAGCATCAGGGGCTCGCGCCAGCCGAACTGTTCGCCAGGCTCAAGGCGCGCATGCCCGACGG
CGAGGATCTCGTCGTGACCCATGGCGATGCCTGCTTGCCGAATATCATGGTGGAAAATGGCCGCTTTTCT
GGATTCATCGACTGTGGCCGGCTGGGTGTGGCGGACCGCTATCAGGACATAGCGTTGGCTACCCGTGATA
TTGCTGAAGAGCTTGGCGGCGAATGGGCTGACCGCTTCCTCGTGCTTTACGGTATCGCCGCTCCCGATTC
GCAGCGCATCGCCTTCTATCGCCTTCTTGACGAGTTCTTCTGAGCGGGACTCTGGGGTTCGAAATGACCG
ACCAAGCGACGCCCAACCTGCCATCACGAGATTTCGATTCCACCGCCGCCTTCTATGAAAGGTTGGGCTT
CGGAATCGTTTTCCGGGACGCCGGCTGGATGATCCTCCAGCGCGGGGATCTCATGCTGGAGTTCTTCGCC
CACCCCAACTTGTTTATTGCAGCTTATAATGGTTACAAATAAAGCAATAGCATCACAAATTTCACAAATA
AAGCATTTTTTTCACTGCATTCTAGTTGTGGTTTGTCCAAACTCATCAATGTATCTTATCATGTCTGTAT
ACCGTCGACCTCTAGCTAGAGCTTGGCGTAATCATGGTCATAGCTGTTTCCTGTGTGAAATTGTTATCCG
CTCACAATTCCACACAACATACGAGCCGGAAGCATAAAGTGTAAAGCCTGGGGTGCCTAATGAGTGAGCT
AACTCACATTAATTGCGTTGCGCTCACTGCCCGCTTTCCAGTCGGGAAACCTGTCGTGCCAGCTGCATTA
ATGAATCGGCCAACGCGCGGGGAGAGGCGGTTTGCGTATTGGGCGCTCTTCCGCTTCCTCGCTCACTGAC
TCGCTGCGCTCGGTCGTTCGGCTGCGGCGAGCGGTATCAGCTCACTCAAAGGCGGTAATACGGTTATCCA
CAGAATCAGGGGATAACGCAGGAAAGAACATGTGAGCAAAAGGCCAGCAAAAGGCCAGGAACCGTAAAAA
GGCCGCGTTGCTGGCGTTTTTCCATAGGCTCCGCCCCCCTGACGAGCATCACAAAAATCGACGCTCAAGT
CAGAGGTGGCGAAACCCGACAGGACTATAAAGATACCAGGCGTTTCCCCCTGGAAGCTCCCTCGTGCGCT
CTCCTGTTCCGACCCTGCCGCTTACCGGATACCTGTCCGCCTTTCTCCCTTCGGGAAGCGTGGCGCTTTC
TCATAGCTCACGCTGTAGGTATCTCAGTTCGGTGTAGGTCGTTCGCTCCAAGCTGGGCTGTGTGCACGAA
CCCCCCGTTCAGCCCGACCGCTGCGCCTTATCCGGTAACTATCGTCTTGAGTCCAACCCGGTAAGACACG
ACTTATCGCCACTGGCAGCAGCCACTGGTAACAGGATTAGCAGAGCGAGGTATGTAGGCGGTGCTACAGA
GTTCTTGAAGTGGTGGCCTAACTACGGCTACACTAGAAGAACAGTATTTGGTATCTGCGCTCTGCTGAAG
CCAGTTACCTTCGGAAAAAGAGTTGGTAGCTCTTGATCCGGCAAACAAACCACCGCTGGTAGCGGTGGTT
TTTTTGTTTGCAAGCAGCAGATTACGCGCAGAAAAAAAGGATCTCAAGAAGATCCTTTGATCTTTTCTAC
GGGGTCTGACGCTCAGTGGAACGAAAACTCACGTTAAGGGATTTTGGTCATGAGATTATCAAAAAGGATC
TTCACCTAGATCCTTTTAAATTAAAAATGAAGTTTTAAATCAATCTAAAGTATATATGAGTAAACTTGGT
CTGACAGTTACCAATGCTTAATCAGTGAGGCACCTATCTCAGCGATCTGTCTATTTCGTTCATCCATAGT
TGCCTGACTCCCCGTCGTGTAGATAACTACGATACGGGAGGGCTTACCATCTGGCCCCAGTGCTGCAATG
ATACCGCGAGACCCACGCTCACCGGCTCCAGATTTATCAGCAATAAACCAGCCAGCCGGAAGGGCCGAGC
GCAGAAGTGGTCCTGCAACTTTATCCGCCTCCATCCAGTCTATTAATTGTTGCCGGGAAGCTAGAGTAAG
TAGTTCGCCAGTTAATAGTTTGCGCAACGTTGTTGCCATTGCTACAGGCATCGTGGTGTCACGCTCGTCG
TTTGGTATGGCTTCATTCAGCTCCGGTTCCCAACGATCAAGGCGAGTTACATGATCCCCCATGTTGTGCA
AAAAAGCGGTTAGCTCCTTCGGTCCTCCGATCGTTGTCAGAAGTAAGTTGGCCGCAGTGTTATCACTCAT
GGTTATGGCAGCACTGCATAATTCTCTTACTGTCATGCCATCCGTAAGATGCTTTTCTGTGACTGGTGAG
TACTCAACCAAGTCATTCTGAGAATAGTGTATGCGGCGACCGAGTTGCTCTTGCCCGGCGTCAATACGGG
ATAATACCGCGCCACATAGCAGAACTTTAAAAGTGCTCATCATTGGAAAACGTTCTTCGGGGCGAAAACT
CTCAAGGATCTTACCGCTGTTGAGATCCAGTTCGATGTAACCCACTCGTGCACCCAACTGATCTTCAGCA
TCTTTTACTTTCACCAGCGTTTCTGGGTGAGCAAAAACAGGAAGGCAAAATGCCGCAAAAAAGGGAATAA
GGGCGACACGGAAATGTTGAATACTCATACTCTTCCTTTTTCAATATTATTGAAGCATTTATCAGGGTTA
TTGTCTCATGAGCGGATACATATTTGAATGTATTTAGAAAAATAAACAAATAGGGGTTCCGCGCACATTT
CCCCGAAAAGTGCCACCTGACGTC
